Addgene plasmid #34328: KHBD00175
Depositing lab: Bart Deplancke. Depositing organization: Swiss Federal Institute of Technology (EPFL). Publication: Automated protein-DNA interaction screening of Drosophila regulatory elements. Korneel Hens, Jean-Daniel Feuz, Alina Isakova, Antonina Lagovitina, Andreas Massouras, Julien Bryois, Patrick Callaerts, Susan E. Celniker, Bart Deplancke. Nat Methods. 2011 Oct 30;8(12):1065-70. 10.1038/nmeth.1763 PubMed 22037703.
Backbone
  Vector backbone: pDONR221
  Backbone manufacturer: Invitrogen
  Backbone size w/o insert (bp): 2536
  Vector type: Gateway Donor Vector
Growth in bacteria
  Bacterial resistance: Kanamycin, 50 μg/mL
  Growth temperature: 37°C
  Growth strain: DH5alpha
  Copy number: High Copy
Gene/Insert
  Gene/Insert name: CG5187 (alt names: FBgn0035956; Doc2; Dorsocross2)
  Species: D. melanogaster (fly)
  Insert size (bp): 1407
  Entrez Gene: Doc2 (a.k.a. Dmel_CG5187, CG5187, Dm-DOC2, Dmel\CG5187, Doc, doc2)
  Cloning method: Gateway Cloning
  Sequencing primers: 5′ M13F; 3′ M13R
Terms and licenses: Academic/Nonprofit Terms; Industry Terms: Not Available to Industry
Depositor comments: Please note that the ORFs in this collection were cloned open-ended (without a stop codon).
How to cite: KHBD00175 was a gift from Bart Deplancke (Addgene plasmid # 34328 ; http://n2t.net/addgene:34328 ; RRID:Addgene_34328)
