[The description below was written by a language model from this plasmid's Addgene catalogue record.]
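Description:
KHBD00175 is a Gateway entry clone built in the pDONR221 donor backbone (Invitrogen; 2,536 bp without insert) that carries the open reading frame of the Drosophila melanogaster gene CG5187, also known as Doc2 or Dorsocross2. The insert is recorded as 1,407 bp and was introduced by Gateway recombination, so the ORF would be expected to sit between attL-type recombination sites, as is standard for a clone made from a pDONR vector. The record itself provides no feature table to confirm individual elements. The plasmid is maintained in E. coli as a high-copy construct under kanamycin selection, and M13 forward and reverse primer sites flanking the cloning region are listed for sequence verification of the insert.

As a donor/entry-type vector, the plasmid has no promoter listed for driving expression of the insert, and it is not itself an expression construct. It serves as a source from which the Doc2 coding sequence can be moved by recombination into destination vectors of choice. The depositor notes that ORFs in this collection were cloned open-ended, without a stop codon, which allows in-frame C-terminal fusions to tags or functional domains supplied by the destination vector. The clone belongs to a collection associated with a study on automated protein–DNA interaction screening of Drosophila regulatory elements, which suggests it is intended as a transferable ORF resource for such interaction assays. The record does not specify which destination vectors or fusion partners were used.
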