>Addgene plasmid #34328 | KHBD00175 | depositor partial sequence | sequence record 40895 | KHBD00175 sequence 1407 bps
ATGATCACCATGAACGAGCTGGTGGATCTGCGCATGCAGCAGCACATAGCACACGAGATCTATCGCCAGC
AGATCATGCAGCGCATACCAGATCCGTTTCCGCCGATGCTGCCAATTCCGATGCCACGGCACGTGATCAT
GCCACCTCGAGTCACGTTGCCCGGCGTGGAGATGACCCTGCAGAACGACGATCTATGGAAGCAGTTCCAT
CAAATTGGCACGGAAATGATCATCACCAAGAGTGGCAGACGCATGTTCCCCTCGATGCGACTAAGTGTTT
CCGGCTTGGAGGACGAGAGCAACTATTGCGTGCTCCTCGAGATGGTACCCATTGGCGACTGCCGCTACAA
GTTCTCCGGCTCCCAGTGGGTTCCAGCCGGAGGAGCCGAGCCGCAAAGTCCCCAGCGGATGTACCTGCAT
CCGGACAGTCCGGCCACCGGTGCCCATTGGCAGGCGCAGCCCATACTGTTCAATAAGGTCAAGTTGACCA
ATAACACGCTGGATAACAGCGGCCATATTGTCCTGGCCAGCATGCACAAGTATCAGCCGCGTCTGCACGT
CATACGCACCGCTGATCTGGCGCAGATTCCCTGGGCCCCACAACAGGCCTTTGTGTTCGCCGAGACGGAG
TTCGTGGCCGTGACAGCCTACCAGAACGATCGCATCACCAAGCTGAAGATCGACAACAATCCGTTTGCCA
AGGGCTTCCGCGAAACGGGACAATCGCGCTGCAAACGCAAGATGTCTTCATCGCCAACGGGCGAGGATCA
AGATCAGTCGCCGTCACTATCCCATTCTCAGTCCCAATCCGAGTCTGACATGTCGCCAACGAAAGGAGGC
GGTGAGACAGCCGGAGGAACATCGTCGATCGGCGATTCGGATGGTCCGCAAATCAAGCGCCTGAGATCAA
ATGGCTCAGCCTGCTCCTTATCATCATCGCTGGACGATCAGTCGGTGCCTGGCGCCAGTTCTTTGGCCCT
GGGCTCTCCACCGCCCCATCTACATTCGCATTCGCATCCGCATCCCCTCCAGGCGAGGAGTGCCTCCAGC
GTTTTTATGCAGCACTTTCAGCAGAATATGCAGAGCCTGCTGAGGCCATCGCTTGTGGATTTGGCATGTA
CCTACTTTGGGAGACCCCATGAGTATGGAGGAGCGATTCAGGCCTCACCTATGTATCCACCAGCAGCGAT
GCTACAGGCGGGTTTGGGCCCACATCCTGGCCTGAACCTTCCACCAGGCGTTTCTGGCGCGGATCTCATT
TCCGATGAGTCGGGAGCCGAAGAACTCGAACTGGATGTGGGCAGTGAAACGAGCACGTTGGAGCAGTCTA
CGCAGGAACAGCCACTGGAACAACCATCTACAAGGAGCAAGGGCTTCAGCATATCGGCCATTTTGGGGGG
AGGAAGT
