>Addgene plasmid #34328 | KHBD00175 | addgene partial sequence | sequence record 42010 | M13-Rev 5'-CAGGAAACAGCTATGACC-3'
TTTTATTTTGACTGATAGTGACCTGTTCGTTGCAACAAATTGATAAGCAATGCTTTCTTATAATGCCAAC
TTTGTACAAGAAAGTTGGCAAACTTCCTCCCCCCAAAATGGCCGATATGCTGAAGCCCTTGCTCCTTGTA
GATGGTTGTTCCAGTGGCTGTTCCTGCGTAGACTGCTCCAACGTGCTCGTTTCACTGCCCACATCCAGTT
CGAGTTCTTCGGCTCCCGACTCATCGGAAATGAGATCCGCGCCAGAAACGCCTGGTGGAAGGTTCAGGCC
AGGATGTGGGCCCAAACCCGCCTGTAGCATCGCTGCTGGTGGATACATAGGTGAGGCCTGAATCGCTCCT
CCATACTCATGGGGTCTCCCAAAGTAGGTACATGCCAAATCCACAAGCGATGGCCTCAGCAGGCTCTGCA
TATTCTGCTGAAAGTGCTGCATAAAAACGCTGGAGGCACTCCTCGCCTGGAGGGGATGCGGATGCGAATG
CGAATGTAGATGGGGCGGTGGAGAGCCCAGGGCCAAAGAACTGGCGCCAGGCACCGACTGATCGTCCAGC
GATGATGATAAGGAGCAGGCTGAGCCATTTGATCTCAGGCGCTTGATTTGCGGACCATCCGAATCGCCGA
TCGACGATGTTCCTCCGGCTGTCTCACCGCCTCCTTTCGTTGGCGACATGTCAGACTCGGATTGGGACTG
AGAATGGGATAGTGACGGCGACTGATCTTGATCCTCGCCCGTTGGCGATGAAGACATCTTGCGTTTGCAG
